Addgene plasmid #236141: EW428 CMV-TO-ZNF35(5-8)-ZNF35(5-8)-deImmLink-ZIK1KRAB
Purpose: Plasmid encoding the ZNF35/ZNF35 zinc finger array attached by a deimmunized linker to the ZIK1 KRAB domain, under control of CMV promoter with two TetR binding sites
Depositing lab: Xiaojing Gao. Depositing organization: Stanford University. Publication: Machine-guided dual-objective protein engineering for deimmunization and therapeutic functions. Wolfsberg E, Paul JS, Tycko J, Chen B, Bassik MC, Bintu L, Alizadeh AA, Gao XJ. Cell Syst. 2025 Jul 16;16(7):101299. doi: 10.1016/j.cels.2025.101299. Epub 2025 Jun 3. PubMed 40466641.
Backbone
  Vector backbone: FLP-IN
  Vector type: Mammalian Expression
  Selectable markers: Hygromycin
Growth in bacteria
  Bacterial resistance: Ampicillin, 100 μg/mL
  Growth temperature: 37°C
  Growth strain: DH5alpha
  Copy number: High Copy
Gene/Insert
  Gene/Insert name: ZNF35(5-8)-ZNF35(5-8)-deImmunLink-ZIK1KRAB
  Species: Synthetic
  Promoter: CMV promoter with two TetR binding sites
  Cloning method: Gibson Cloning
Terms and licenses: Academic/Nonprofit Terms; Industry Terms: Not Available to Industry
Depositor comments: See https://benchling.com/s/seq-iFKm3m6MO3ps1fyvA8Jp?m=slm-K8TkeNjIz59NJ1QxCefJfor annotated sequence. Please visit https://doi.org/10.1101/2025.02.24.639918 for bioRxiv preprint.
How to cite: EW428 CMV-TO-ZNF35(5-8)-ZNF35(5-8)-deImmLink-ZIK1KRAB was a gift from Xiaojing Gao (Addgene plasmid # 236141 ; http://n2t.net/addgene:236141 ; RRID:Addgene_236141)
