[The description below was written by a language model from this plasmid's Addgene catalogue record and pLannotate feature annotations shown in this document.]
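Description:
EW428 CMV-TO-ZNF35(5-8)-ZNF35(5-8)-deImmLink-ZIK1KRAB is a roughly 6 kb mammalian expression plasmid built on a Flp-In backbone. It is propagated in E. coli through a high-copy ColE1/pUC-type origin with ampicillin selection (AmpR under its own bla promoter). For mammalian cells, the backbone carries an FRT site placed directly upstream of a hygromycin resistance coding sequence followed by an SV40 polyadenylation signal. No intact promoter is annotated in front of HygR. This matches the usual Flp-In design, in which FLP-mediated recombination into a genomic FRT landing site supplies the promoter and makes hygromycin resistance depend on correct single-copy integration.

The payload is a synthetic transcriptional repressor. Two copies of a zinc finger array derived from fingers 5–8 of ZNF35 are joined in tandem and fused through a deimmunized linker to the KRAB repression domain of ZIK1. Automated annotation labels parts of this open reading frame only by homology: a short zinc-finger-like match and a ZNF589 match that most likely marks the KRAB domain. The catalogue entry is therefore the better guide to the insert's identity. Expression is driven by the CMV enhancer and promoter followed by two tet operator sites (the "TO" arrangement), and it terminates at a bGH poly(A) signal. In cells expressing TetR, the operators keep the promoter repressed until tetracycline or doxycycline is added; in cells without TetR, expression is constitutive.

The associated work concerns machine-guided protein engineering that balances deimmunization with therapeutic function. The plasmid appears intended for testing whether a human-derived zinc finger–KRAB repressor keeps its silencing activity when it carries a linker redesigned for lower predicted immunogenicity.
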