Features (pLannotate 1.2.2; 23 found; start..end, strand, type, name):
      4..383     +  enhancer       CMV enhancer: human cytomegalovirus immediate early enhancer
    384..587     +  promoter       CMV promoter: human cytomegalovirus (CMV) immediate early promoter
    589..608     +  promoter       PLtetO-1 promoter (fragment): modified phage lambda PL promoter with tet operator sites (Lutz and Bujard, 1997)
    610..629     +  promoter       PLtetO-1 promoter (fragment): modified phage lambda PL promoter with tet operator sites (Lutz and Bujard, 1997)
    637..670     +  promoter       TRE3GV promoter (fragment): 3rd-generation Tet-responsive promoter that can be activated by binding of Tet-On® 3G, optimized for retroviral and lentiviral vectors
    763..846     +  CDS            mnm-2 (fragment): MNM2_CAEEL - Experimental evidence at protein level: Swiss-Prot protein existence level 1. Required in the M3 pharyngeal motor neuron to guide the growth cone of the sister M2 motor neuron during axon development. From Caenorhabditis elegans.
   1459..1668    +  CDS            ZNF589 (fragment): ZN589_HUMAN - Also known as SZF1. Experimental evidence at protein level: Swiss-Prot protein existence level 1. May play a role in hematopoietic stem/progenitor cell differentiation. May play a role as a DNA binding-dependent transcriptional repressor. From Homo sapiens (Human).
   1700..1924    +  polyA_signal   bGH poly(A) signal: bovine growth hormone polyadenylation signal
   1940..1963    +  polyA_signal   bGH poly(A) signal (fragment): bovine growth hormone polyadenylation signal
   1967..1988    +  promoter       SV40 promoter (fragment): SV40 enhancer and early promoter
   2009..2242    +  rep_origin     f1 ori (fragment) (sequence partly withheld): f1 bacteriophage origin of replication; arrow indicates direction of (+) strand synthesis
   2247..2294    +  protein_bind   FRT: FLP-mediated recombination occurs in the 8-bp core sequence TCTAGAAA (Turan and Bode, 2011). FLP recombinase from the Saccharomyces cerevisiae 2μ plasmid
   2302..3324    +  CDS            HygR: aminoglycoside phosphotransferase from E. coli; aph(4)-Ia; confers resistance to hygromycin
   3334..3459    +  CDS            ble (fragment): BLE_KLEPN - Experimental evidence at protein level: Swiss-Prot protein existence level 1. Binding protein with a strong affinity to the bleomycin family of antibiotics. Binds to CL990; an antimitotic-antibiotic compound. From Klebsiella pneumoniae.
   3454..3575    +  polyA_signal   SV40 poly(A) signal: SV40 polyadenylation signal
   3648..3664    -  protein_bind   lac operator: The lac repressor binds to the lac operator to inhibit transcription in E. coli. This inhibition can be relieved by adding lactose or isopropyl-β-D-thiogalactopyranoside (IPTG). lac repressor encoded by lacI
   3672..3702    -  promoter       lac promoter: promoter for the E. coli lac operon
   3717..3738    -  protein_bind   CAP binding site: CAP binding activates transcription in the presence of cAMP. E. coli catabolite activator protein
   3751..3843    -  CDS            lacI (fragment): lac repressor; lacI; The lac repressor binds to the lac operator to inhibit transcription in E. coli. This inhibition can be relieved by adding lactose or isopropyl-β-D-thiogalactopyranoside (IPTG).
   4026..4614    -  rep_origin     ori: high-copy-number ColE1/pMB1/pBR322/pUC origin of replication
   4785..5645    -  CDS            AmpR: β-lactamase; bla; confers resistance to ampicillin, carbenicillin, and related antibiotics
   5646..5750    -  promoter       AmpR promoter: bla
   5809..5861    -  misc_feature   bom (fragment): basis of mobility region from pBR322
>Addgene plasmid #236141 | EW428 CMV-TO-ZNF35(5-8)-ZNF35(5-8)-deImmLink-ZIK1KRAB | addgene full sequence | sequence record 471244 | Addgene NGS Result
GTTGACATTGATTATTGACTAGTTATTAATAGTAATCAATTACGGGGTCATTAGTTCATAGCCCATATAT
GGAGTTCCGCGTTACATAACTTACGGTAAATGGCCCGCCTGGCTGACCGCCCAACGACCCCCGCCCATTG
ACGTCAATAATGACGTATGTTCCCATAGTAACGCCAATAGGGACTTTCCATTGACGTCAATGGGTGGAGT
ATTTACGGTAAACTGCCCACTTGGCAGTACATCAAGTGTATCATATGCCAAGTACGCCCCCTATTGACGT
CAATGACGGTAAATGGCCCGCCTGGCATTATGCCCAGTACATGACCTTATGGGACTTTCCTACTTGGCAG
TACATCTACGTATTAGTCATCGCTATTACCATGGTGATGCGGTTTTGGCAGTACATCAATGGGCGTGGAT
AGCGGTTTGACTCACGGGGATTTCCAAGTCTCCACCCCATTGACGTCAATGGGAGTTTGTTTTGGCACCA
AAATCAACGGGACTTTCCAAAATGTCGTAACAACTCCGCCCCATTGACGCAAATGGGCGGTAGGCGTGTA
CGGTGGGAGGTCTATATAAGCAGAGCTCTCCCTATCAGTGATAGAGATCTCCCTATCAGTGATAGAGATC
GTCGACGAGCTCGTTTAGTGAACCGTCAGATCGCCTGGAGACGCCATCCACGCTGTTTTGACCTCCATAG
AAGACACCGGGACCGATCCAGCCTCCGGACTCTAGCGTTTAAACTTAAGCTTCGCCACCATGTACGAGTG
TAATGAGTGCGGTAAGACCTTCACACGATCTTCTAACCTTATTGTGCATCAACGAATCCATACAGGCGAG
AAGCCCTTTGCCTGCAATGACTGTGGGAAGGCTTTTACTCAGAGTGCCAACTTGATCGTGCATCAGAGAA
GCCATACGGGTGAGAAGCCCTATGAATGCAAGGAATGCGGAAAGGCCTTCTCCTGCTTCAGCCACCTCAT
TGTACACCAGCGCATACACACGGCTGAGAAGCCATACGATTGCTCTGAATGTGGAAAGGCCTTTAGTCAG
CTGTCTTGCTTGATTGTGCATCAGAGAATTCACACGGGCGAACGCCCCTACGAGTGTAATGAGTGCGGTA
AGACCTTCACACGATCTTCTAACCTTATTGTGCATCAACGAATCCATACAGGCGAGAAGCCCTTTGCCTG
CAATGACTGTGGGAAGGCTTTTACTCAGAGTGCCAACTTGATCGTGCATCAGAGAAGCCATACGGGTGAG
AAGCCCTATGAATGCAAGGAATGCGGAAAGGCCTTCTCCTGCTTCAGCCACCTCATTGTACACCAGCGCA
TACACACGGCTGAGAAGCCATACGATTGCTCTGAATGTGGAAAGGCCTTTAGTCAGCTGTCTTGCTTGAT
TGTGCATCAGAGAATTCACGCTGCTGCATGGGAGCTAGGAATGTCTGGCGGATCTTGCGTGACCTTTGAA
GACATTGCCATCTATTTTAGTCAAGACGAATGGGGGCTCCTGGACGAAGCCCAGAGACTTCTGTACCTGG
AGGTGATGCTTGAAAACTTCGCTCTCGTGGCATCCCTGTAGGGATCATAGGCCGCTCGAGGAGGGCCCGA
ACAAAAACTCATCTCAGAAGAGGATCTGAATAGCGCCGTCGACCATCATCATAATCATCATTGAGTTTAA
ACCCGCTGATCAGCCTCGACTGTGCCTTCTAGTTGCCAGCCATCTGTTGTTTGCCCCTCCCCCGTGCCTT
CCTTGACCCTGGAAGGTGCCACTCCCACTGTCCTTTCCTAATAAAATGAGGAAATTGCATCGCATTGTCT
GAGTAGGTGTCATTCTATTCTGGGGGGTGGGGTGGGGCAGGACAGCAAGGGGGAGGATTGGGAAGACAAT
AGCAGGCATGCTGGGGATGCGGTGGGCTCTATGGAGATCTATCGATGTTCTGGGGATGCGGTGGGCTCTA
TGGCTTCTGAGGCGGAAAGAACCAGCTGGGGCTCTAGGGGGTATCCCC
[124 nt withheld, positions 2009-2132]
C
[91 nt withheld, positions 2134-2224]
AGGGTGATGGTTCACGTACCTAGAAGTTCCTATTCCGAAGTTCCTATTCTCTAGAAAGTATAGGAACTTC
CTTGGCCAAAAAGCCTGAACTCACCGCGACGTCTGTCGAGAAGTTTCTGATCGAAAAGTTCGACAGCGTC
TCCGACCTGATGCAGCTCTCGGAGGGCGAAGAATCTCGTGCTTTCAGCTTCGATGTAGGAGGGCGTGGAT
ATGTCCTGCGGGTAAATAGCTGCGCCGATGGTTTCTACAAAGATCGTTATGTTTATCGGCACTTTGCATC
GGCCGCGCTCCCGATTCCGGAAGTGCTTGACATTGGGGAATTCAGCGAGAGCCTGACCTATTGCATCTCC
CGCCGTGCACAGGGTGTCACGTTGCAAGACCTGCCTGAAACCGAACTGCCCGCTGTTCTGCAGCCGGTCG
CGGAGGCCATGGATGCGATCGCTGCGGCCGATCTTAGCCAGACGAGCGGGTTCGGCCCATTCGGACCGCA
AGGAATCGGTCAATACACTACATGGCGTGATTTCATATGCGCGATTGCTGATCCCCATGTGTATCACTGG
CAAACTGTGATGGACGACACCGTCAGTGCGTCCGTCGCGCAGGCTCTCGATGAGCTGATGCTTTGGGCCG
AGGACTGCCCCGAAGTCCGGCACCTCGTGCACGCGGATTTCGGCTCCAACAATGTCCTGACGGACAATGG
CCGCATAACAGCGGTCATTGACTGGAGCGAGGCGATGTTCGGGGATTCCCAATACGAGGTCGCCAACATC
TTCTTCTGGAGGCCGTGGTTGGCTTGTATGGAGCAGCAGACGCGCTACTTCGAGCGGAGGCATCCGGAGC
TTGCAGGATCGCCGCGGCTCCGGGCGTATATGCTCCGCATTGGTCTTGACCAACTCTATCAGAGCTTGGT
TGACGGCAATTTCGATGATGCAGCTTGGGCGCAGGGTCGATGCGACGCAATCGTCCGATCCGGAGCCGGG
ACTGTCGGGCGTACACAAATCGCCCGCAGAAGCGCGGCCGTCTGGACCGATGGCTGTGTAGAAGTACTCG
CCGATAGTGGAAACCGACGCCCCAGCACTCGTCCGAGGGCAAAGGAATAGCACGTACTACGAGATTTCGA
TTCCACCGCCGCCTTCTATGAAAGGTTGGGCTTCGGAATCGTTTTCCGGGACGCCGGCTGGATGATCCTC
CAGCGCGGGGATCTCATGCTGGAGTTCTTCGCCCACCCCAACTTGTTTATTGCAGCTTATAATGGTTACA
AATAAAGCAATAGCATCACAAATTTCACAAATAAAGCATTTTTTTCACTGCATTCTAGTTGTGGTTTGTC
CAAACTCATCAATGTATCTTATCATGTCTGTATACCGTCGACCTCTAGCTAGAGCTTGGCGTAATCATGG
TCATAGCTGTTTCCTGTGTGAAATTGTTATCCGCTCACAATTCCACACAACATACGAGCCGGAAGCATAA
AGTGTAAAGCCTGGGGTGCCTAATGAGTGAGCTAACTCACATTAATTGCGTTGCGCTCACTGCCCGCTTT
CCAGTCGGGAAACCTGTCGTGCCAGCTGCATTAATGAATCGGCCAACGCGCGGGGAGAGGCGGTTTGCGT
ATTGGGCGCTCTTCCGCTTCCTCGCTCACTGACTCGCTGCGCTCGGTCGTTCGGCTGCGGCGAGCGGTAT
CAGCTCACTCAAAGGCGGTAATACGGTTATCCACAGAATCAGGGGATAACGCAGGAAAGAACATGTGAGC
AAAAGGCCAGCAAAAGGCCAGGAACCGTAAAAAGGCCGCGTTGCTGGCGTTTTTCCATAGGCTCCGCCCC
CCTGACGAGCATCACAAAAATCGACGCTCAAGTCAGAGGTGGCGAAACCCGACAGGACTATAAAGATACC
AGGCGTTTCCCCCTGGAAGCTCCCTCGTGCGCTCTCCTGTTCCGACCCTGCCGCTTACCGGATACCTGTC
CGCCTTTCTCCCTTCGGGAAGCGTGGCGCTTTCTCATAGCTCACGCTGTAGGTATCTCAGTTCGGTGTAG
GTCGTTCGCTCCAAGCTGGGCTGTGTGCACGAACCCCCCGTTCAGCCCGACCGCTGCGCCTTATCCGGTA
ACTATCGTCTTGAGTCCAACCCGGTAAGACACGACTTATCGCCACTGGCAGCAGCCACTGGTAACAGGAT
TAGCAGAGCGAGGTATGTAGGCGGTGCTACAGAGTTCTTGAAGTGGTGGCCTAACTACGGCTACACTAGA
AGAACAGTATTTGGTATCTGCGCTCTGCTGAAGCCAGTTACCTTCGGAAAAAGAGTTGGTAGCTCTTGAT
CCGGCAAACAAACCACCGCTGGTAGCGGTGGTTTTTTTGTTTGCAAGCAGCAGATTACGCGCAGAAAAAA
AGGATCTCAAGAAGATCCTTTGATCTTTTCTACGGGGTCTGACGCTCAGTGGAACGAAAACTCACGTTAA
GGGATTTTGGTCATGAGATTATCAAAAAGGATCTTCACCTAGATCCTTTTAAATTAAAAATGAAGTTTTA
AATCAATCTAAAGTATATATGAGTAAACTTGGTCTGACAGTTACCAATGCTTAATCAGTGAGGCACCTAT
CTCAGCGATCTGTCTATTTCGTTCATCCATAGTTGCCTGACTCCCCGTCGTGTAGATAACTACGATACGG
GAGGGCTTACCATCTGGCCCCAGTGCTGCAATGATACCGCGAGACCCACGCTCACCGGCTCCAGATTTAT
CAGCAATAAACCAGCCAGCCGGAAGGGCCGAGCGCAGAAGTGGTCCTGCAACTTTATCCGCCTCCATCCA
GTCTATTAATTGTTGCCGGGAAGCTAGAGTAAGTAGTTCGCCAGTTAATAGTTTGCGCAACGTTGTTGCC
ATTGCTACAGGCATCGTGGTGTCACGCTCGTCGTTTGGTATGGCTTCATTCAGCTCCGGTTCCCAACGAT
CAAGGCGAGTTACATGATCCCCCATGTTGTGCAAAAAAGCGGTTAGCTCCTTCGGTCCTCCGATCGTTGT
CAGAAGTAAGTTGGCCGCAGTGTTATCACTCATGGTTATGGCAGCACTGCATAATTCTCTTACTGTCATG
CCATCCGTAAGATGCTTTTCTGTGACTGGTGAGTACTCAACCAAGTCATTCTGAGAATAGTGTATGCGGC
GACCGAGTTGCTCTTGCCCGGCGTCAATACGGGATAATACCGCGCCACATAGCAGAACTTTAAAAGTGCT
CATCATTGGAAAACGTTCTTCGGGGCGAAAACTCTCAAGGATCTTACCGCTGTTGAGATCCAGTTCGATG
TAACCCACTCGTGCACCCAACTGATCTTCAGCATCTTTTACTTTCACCAGCGTTTCTGGGTGAGCAAAAA
CAGGAAGGCAAAATGCCGCAAAAAAGGGAATAAGGGCGACACGGAAATGTTGAATACTCATACTCTTCCT
TTTTCAATATTATTGAAGCATTTATCAGGGTTATTGTCTCATGAGCGGATACATATTTGAATGTATTTAG
AAAAATAAACAAATAGGGGTTCCGCGCACATTTCCCCGAAAAGTGCCACCTGACGTCGACGGATCGGGAG
ATCTCCCGATCCCCTATGGTGCACTCTCAGTACAATCTGCTCTGATGCCGCATAGTTAAGCCAGTATCTG
CTCCCTGCTTGTGTGTTGGAGGTCGCTGAGTAGTGCGCGAGCAAAATTTAAGCTACAACAAGGCAAGGCT
TGACCGACAATTGCATGAAGAATCTGCTTAGGGTTAGGCGTTTTGCGCTGCTTCGTACGGGCCAGATATA
CGC
